Addgene plasmid #154528: pEPYC0CM0435
Purpose: Phytobricks Level 0 part
Depositing lab: Nicola Patron. Depositing organization: Earlham Institute. Publication: Rational design of minimal synthetic promoters for plants. Cai YM, Kallam K, Tidd H, Gendarini G, Salzman A, Patron NJ. Nucleic Acids Res. 2020 Aug 28. pii: 5897334. doi: 10.1093/nar/gkaa682. PubMed 32856047.
Backbone
  Vector backbone: pUAP1
  Vector type: Synthetic Biology
Growth in bacteria
  Bacterial resistance: Chloramphenicol, 25 μg/mL
  Growth temperature: 37°C
  Growth strain: NEB Stable
  Copy number: High Copy
Gene/Insert
  Gene/Insert name: MinSyn_026
  Species: Synthetic
  Cloning method: Restriction Enzyme; 5′ cloning site BpiI (destroyed during cloning); 3′ cloning site BpiI (destroyed during cloning)
Terms and licenses: Academic/Nonprofit Terms; Industry Terms: Not Available to Industry
Depositor comments: Please visit https://www.biorxiv.org/content/10.1101/2020.05.14.095406v1 for bioRxiv preprint.
How to cite: pEPYC0CM0435 was a gift from Nicola Patron (Addgene plasmid # 154528 ; http://n2t.net/addgene:154528 ; RRID:Addgene_154528)
