[The description below was written by a language model from this plasmid's Addgene catalogue record and the feature table of its GenBank file.]
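Description:
pEPYC0CM0435 is a small (about 2.2 kb) synthetic-biology plasmid that stores a single standardised DNA part, a Phytobricks Level 0 element, in the pUAP1 universal acceptor backbone. It is maintained in E. coli at high copy through a ColE1/pMB1/pUC-type origin of replication and selected with chloramphenicol via the cat gene (chloramphenicol acetyltransferase), whose annotation wraps around the numbering origin of the circular map. The backbone also carries several transcription terminators: a lambda t0 terminator, a putative bacterial terminator and a modified his operon terminator of undetermined efficiency. The last two flank the interval where the part presumably sits and would help insulate it from read-through transcription. A few standard sequencing primer sites are also annotated.

The insert is MinSyn_026, a fully synthetic sequence from a study on the rational design of minimal synthetic promoters for plants. The name and that context suggest it is one of these minimal promoter designs. However, the record does not describe its composition, cis-elements or activity, and the feature table does not annotate the insert at all, marking only backbone elements. The part was cloned using BpiI, a Type IIS enzyme, and both sites were destroyed in the process, as is normal for domestication into a universal acceptor. Level 0 parts in the Phytobrick standard are generally released with a second Type IIS enzyme carrying defined fusion overhangs, so they can be combined with other parts such as coding sequences and terminators in one-pot Golden Gate assemblies of plant transcription units. The plasmid has no plant selection marker, reporter or T-DNA elements of its own and serves purely as a storage and donor vector.
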