LOCUS       Exported 2209 bp ds-DNA circular SYN 13-MAY-2021
DEFINITION  Phytobricks Level 0 part.
ACCESSION   .
VERSION     .
KEYWORDS    pEPYC0CM0435
SOURCE      synthetic DNA construct
  ORGANISM  synthetic DNA construct
REFERENCE   1 (bases 1 to 2209)
  AUTHORS   Cai YM, Kallam K, Tidd H, Gendarini G, Salzman A, Patron NJ
  TITLE     Rational design of minimal synthetic promoters for plants.
  JOURNAL   Nucleic Acids Res. 2020 Aug 28. pii: 5897334. doi:
            10.1093/nar/gkaa682.
  PUBMED    32856047
REFERENCE   2 (bases 1 to 2209)
  AUTHORS   .
  TITLE     Direct Submission
  JOURNAL   Exported May 13, 2021 from SnapGene Server 1.1.58
            http://www.snapgene.com
FEATURES             Location/Qualifiers
     source          1..2209
                     /organism="synthetic DNA construct"
                     /mol_type="other DNA"
     primer_bind     144..163
                     /label=CAT-R
                     /note="Chloramphenicol resistance gene, reverse primer"
     primer_bind     391..409
                     /label=pBRforEco
                     /note="pBR322 vectors, upsteam of EcoRI site, forward
                     primer"
     terminator      413..456
                     /label=bacterial terminator
                     /note="putative bacterial transcription terminator"
     terminator      641..698
                     /label=his operon terminator
                     /note="This putative transcriptin terminator from the E.
                     coli his operon has a 2-bp deletion introduced during
                     synthesis. Its efficiency has not been determined."
     primer_bind     complement(722..739)
                     /label=L4440
                     /note="L4440 vector, forward primer"
     rep_origin      complement(893..1481)
                     /direction=LEFT
                     /label=ori
                     /note="high-copy-number ColE1/pMB1/pBR322/pUC origin of
                     replication"
     primer_bind     complement(973..992)
                     /label=pBR322ori-F
                     /note="pBR322 origin, forward primer"
     terminator      1664..1758
                     /label=lambda t0 terminator
                     /note="transcription terminator from phage lambda"
     CDS             complement(1779..229)
                     /codon_start=1
                     /gene="cat"
                     /product="chloramphenicol acetyltransferase"
                     /label=CmR
                     /note="confers resistance to chloramphenicol"
                     /translation="MEKKITGYTTVDISQWHRKEHFEAFQSVAQCTYNQTVQLDITAFL
                     KTVKKNKHKFYPAFIHILARLMNAHPEFRMAMKDGELVIWDSVHPCYTVFHEQTETFSS
                     LWSEYHDDFRQFLHIYSQDVACYGENLAYFPKGFIENMFFVSANPWVSFTSFDLNVANM
                     DNFFAPVFTMGKYYTQGDKVLMPLAIQVHHAVCDGFHVGRMLNELQQYCDEWQGGA"
ORIGIN
        1 ttgccatacg aaattccgga tgagcattca tcaggcgggc aagaatgtga ataaaggccg
       61 gataaaactt gtgcttattt ttctttacgg tctttaaaaa ggccgtaata tccagctgaa
      121 cggtctggtt ataggtacat tgagcaactg actgaaatgc ctcaaaatgt tctttacgat
      181 gccattggga tatatcaacg gtggtatatc cagtgatttt tttctccatt ttagcttcct
      241 tagctcctga aaatctcgat aactcaaaaa atacgcccgg tagtgatctt atttcattat
      301 ggtgaaagtt ggaacctctt acgtgcccga tcaactcgag tgccacctga cgtctaagaa
      361 accattatta tcatgacatt aacctataaa aataggcgta tcacgaggca gaatttcaga
      421 taaaaaaaat ccttagcttt cgctaaggat gatttctgga attcggtctc aggagggagg
      481 cgtgtcgttt tagtgaggtg aagataagat aataatgttg aagataagag tgggagccac
      541 cagctttgtc aaaagctaaa aaagatgatg cctatataag gttttgctat tcattgaaag
      601 cagtagtgac tgatttgtat atatactcga gaccctgcag tccggcaaaa aagggcaagg
      661 tgtcaccacc ctgccctttt tctttaaaac cgaaaagatt acttcgcgtt atgcaggctt
      721 cctcgctcac tgactcgctg cgctcggtcg ttcggctgcg gcgagcggta tcagctcact
      781 caaaggcggt aatacggtta tccacagaat caggggataa cgcaggaaag aacatgtgag
      841 caaaaggcca gcaaaaggcc aggaaccgta aaaaggccgc gttgctggcg tttttccaca
      901 ggctccgccc ccctgacgag catcacaaaa atcgacgctc aagtcagagg tggcgaaacc
      961 cgacaggact ataaagatac caggcgtttc cccctggaag ctccctcgtg cgctctcctg
     1021 ttccgaccct gccgcttacc ggatacctgt ccgcctttct cccttcggga agcgtggcgc
     1081 tttctcatag ctcacgctgt aggtatctca gttcggtgta ggtcgttcgc tccaagctgg
     1141 gctgtgtgca cgaacccccc gttcagcccg accgctgcgc cttatccggt aactatcgtc
     1201 ttgagtccaa cccggtaaga cacgacttat cgccactggc agcagccact ggtaacagga
     1261 ttagcagagc gaggtatgta ggcggtgcta cagagttctt gaagtggtgg cctaactacg
     1321 gctacactag aagaacagta tttggtatct gcgctctgct gaagccagtt accttcggaa
     1381 aaagagttgg tagctcttga tccggcaaac aaaccaccgc tggtagcggt ggtttttttg
     1441 tttgcaagca gcagattacg cgcagaaaaa aaggatctca agaagatcct ttgatctttt
     1501 ctacggggtc tgacgctcag tggaacgaaa actcacgtta agggattttg gtcatgagat
     1561 tatcaaaaag gatcttcacc tagatccttt taaattaaaa atgaagtttt aaatcaatct
     1621 aaagtatata tgagtaaact tggtctgaca gctcgaggct tggattctca ccaataaaaa
     1681 acgcccggcg gcaaccgagc gttctgaaca aatccagatg gagttctgag gtcattactg
     1741 gatctatcaa caggagtcca agcgagctcg atatcaaatt acgccccgcc ctgccactca
     1801 tcgcagtact gttgtaattc attaagcatt ctgccgacat ggaagccatc acaaacggca
     1861 tgatgaacct gaatcgccag cggcatcagc accttgtcgc cttgcgtata atatttgccc
     1921 atggtgaaaa cgggggcgaa gaagttgtcc atattggcca cgtttaaatc aaaactggtg
     1981 aaactcaccc agggattggc tgagacgaaa aacatattct caataaaccc tttagggaaa
     2041 taggccaggt tttcaccgta acacgccaca tcttgcgaat atatgtgtag aaactgccgg
     2101 aaatcgtcgt ggtattcact ccagagcgat gaaaacgttt cagtttgctc atggaaaacg
     2161 gtgtaacaag ggtgaacact atcccatatc accagctcac cgtctttca
//
